>Addgene plasmid #202663 | pLVX-TetOne-Puro-MCL1 | addgene full sequence | sequence record 402525 | Addgene NGS Result
ATCACCTCGAGTTTACTCCCTATCAGTGATAGAGAACGTATGAAGAGTTTACTCCCTATCAGTGATAGAG
AACGTATGCAGACTTTACTCCCTATCAGTGATAGAGAACGTATAAGGAGTTTACTCCCTATCAGTGATAG
AGAACGTATGACCAGTTTACTCCCTATCAGTGATAGAGAACGTATCTACAGTTTACTCCCTATCAGTGAT
AGAGAACGTATATCCAGTTTACTCCCTATCAGTGATAGAGAACGTATAAGCTTTGCTTATGTAAACCAGG
GCGCCTATAAAAGAGTGCTGATTTTTTGAGTAAACTTCAATTCCACAACACTTTTGTCTTATACCAACTT
TCCGTACCACTTCCTACCCTCGTAAAGAATTCGGCATGTTTGGCCTCAAAAGAAACGCGGTAATCGGACT
CAACCTCTACTGTGGGGGGGCCGGCTTGGGGGCCGGCAGCGGCGGCGCCACCCGCCCGGGAGGGCGACTT
TTGGCTACGGAGAAGGAGGCCTCGGCCCGGCGAGAGATAGGGGGAGGGGAGGCCGGCGCGGTGATTGGCG
GAAGCGCCGGCGCAAGCCCCCCGTCCACCCTCACGCCAGACTCCCGGAGGGTCGCGCGGCCGCCGCCCAT
TGGCGCCGAGGTCCCCGACGTCACCGCGACCCCCGCGAGGCTGCTTTTCTTCGCGCCCACCCGCCGCGCG
GCGCCGCTTGAGGAGATGGAAGCCCCGGCCGCTGACGCCATCATGTCGCCCGAAGAGGAGCTGGACGGGT
ACGAGCCGGAGCCTCTCGGGAAGCGGCCGGCTGTCCTGCCGCTGCTGGAGTTGGTCGGGGAATCTGGTAA
TAACACCAGTACGGACGGGTCACTACCCTCGACGCCGCCG
[483 nt withheld, positions 881-1363]
GGCATCAGGAATGTGCTGCTGGCTTTTGCAGGTGTTGCTGGAGTAGGAGCTGGTTTGGCATATCTAATAA
GATAAACCGGTGCCGGCGGATCCAGACCACCTCCCCTGCGAGCTAAGCTGGACAGCCAATGACGGGTAAG
AGAGTGACATTTTTCACTAACCTAAGACAGGAGGGCCGTCAGAGCTACTGCCTAATCCAAAGACGGGTAA
AAGTGATAAAAATGTATCACTCCAACCTAAGACAGGCGCAGCTTCCGAGGGATTTGAGATCCAGACATGA
TAAGATACATTGATGAGTTTGGACAAACCAAAACTAGAATGCAGTGAAAAAAATGCCTTATTTGTGAAAT
TTGTGATGCTATTGCCTTATTTGTAACCATTATAAGCTGCAATAAACAAGTTAAGTCGATAAACTGGATC
TCTGCTGTCCCTGTAATAAACCCGAAAATTTTGAATTTTTGTAATTTGTTTTTGTAATTCTTTAGTTTGT
ATGTCTGTTGCTATTATGTCTACTATTCTTTCCCCTGCACTGTACCCCCCAATCCCCCCTTTTCTTTTAA
AGGCGATACCGTCGAGATCCGTTCACTAATCGAATGGATCTGTCTCTGTCTCTCTCTCCACCTTCTTCTT
CTATTCCTTCGGGCCTGTCGGGTCCCCTCGGGGTTGGGAGGTGGGTCTGAAACGATAATGGTGAATATCC
CTGCCTAACTCTATTCACTATAGAAAGTACAGCAAAAACTATTCTTAAACCTACCAAGCCTCCTACTATC
ATTATGAATAATTTTATATACCACAGCCAATTTGTTATGTTAAACCAATTCCACAAACTTGCCCATTTAT
CTAATTCCAATAATTCTTGTTCATTCTTTTCTTGCTGGTTTTGCGATTCTTCAATTAAGGAGTGTATTAA
GCTTGTGTAATTGTTAATTTCTCTGTCCCACTCCATCCAGGTCGTGTGATTCCAAATCTGTTCCAGAGAT
TTATTACTCCAACTAGCATTCCAAGGCACAGCAGTGGTGCAAATGAGTTTTCCAGAGCAACCCCAAATCC
CCAGGAGCTGTTGATCCTTTAGGTATCTTTCCACAGCCAGGATTCTTGCCTGGAGCTGCTTGATGCCCCA
GACTGTGAGTTGCAACAGATGCTGTTGCGCCTCAATAGCCCTCAGCAAATTGTTCTGCTGCTGCACTATA
CCAGACAATAATTGTCTGGCCTGTACCGTCAGCGTCATTGACGCTGCGCCCATAGTGCTTCCTGCTGCTC
CCAAGAACCCAAGGAACAAAGCTCCTATTCCCACTGCTCTTTTTTCTCTCTGCACCACTCTTCTCTTTGC
CTTGGTGGGTGCTACTCCTAATGGTTCAATTTTTACTACTTTATATTTATATAATTCACTTCTCCAATTG
TCCCTCATATCTCCTCCTCCAGGTCTGAAGATCAGCGGCCGGCCGCTTGCTGTGCGGTGGTCTTACTTTT
GTTTTGCTCTTCCTCTATCTTGTCTAAAGCTTCCTTGGTGTCTTTTATCTCTATCCTTTGATGCACACAA
TAGAGGGTTGCTACTGTATTATATAATGATCTAAGTTCTTCTGATCCTGTCTGAAGGGATGGTTGTAGCT
GTCCCAGTATTTGTCTACAGCCTTCTGATGTTTCTAACAGGCCAGGATTAACTGCGAATCGTTCTAGCTC
CCTGCTTGCCCATACTATATGTTTTAATTTATATTTTTTCTTTCCCCCTGGCCTTAACCGAATTTTTTCC
CATCGCGATCTAATTCTCCCCCGCTTAATACTGACGCTCTCGCACCCATCTCTCTCCTTCTAGCCTCCGC
TAGTCAAAATTTTTGGCGTACTCACCAGTCGCCGCCCCTCGCCTCTTGCCGTGCGCGCTTCAGCAAGCCG
AGTCCTGCGTCGAGAGAGCTCCTCTGGTTTCCCTTTCGCTTTCAAGTCCCTGTTCGGGCGCCACTGCTAG
AGATTTTCCACACTGACTAAAAGGGTCTGAGGGATCTCTAGTTACCAGAGTCACACAACAGACGGGCACA
CACTACTTGAAGCACTCAAGGCAAGCTTTATTGAGGCTTAAGCAGTGGGTTCCCTAGTTAGCCAGAGAGC
TCCCAGGCTCAGATCTGGTCTAACCAGAGAGACCCAGTACAGGCAAAAAGCAGCTGCTTATATGCAGGAT
CTGAGGGCTCGCCACTCCCCAGTCCCGCCCAGGCCACGCCTCCCTGGAAAGTCCCCAGCGGAAAGTCCCT
TGTAGCAAGCTCGATATCAGCAGTTCTTGAAGTACTCCGGATGCAGCTCTCGGGCCACGTGATGAAATGC
TAGGCGGCTGTCAAACCTCCACTCTAACACTTCTCTCTCCGGGTCATCCATCCCATGCAGGCTCACAGGG
TGTAACAAGCTGGTGTTCTCTCCTTTATTGGCCTCTTCTACCTTATCTGGCTCAACTGGTACTAGCTTGT
AGCACCATCCAAAGGTCAGTGGATATCTGACCCCTGGCCCTGGTGTGTAGTTCTGCTAATCAGGGAAGTA
GCCTTGTGTGTGGTAGATCCACAGATCAAGGATATCTTGTCTTCTTTGGGAGTGAATTAGCCCTTCCAAC
TACTAAGTTTGTAGTACATATTTAACAAATACAATTTCTTTAAAATGAAAATAATTCAGAGGAATCACAG
GTTTAGAGTAAATGAAACCACAGGTAATTGGCAGTGGTAATAGGGTATGGGGTGGGAAGTTTGGGATGAT
TTTGGTTAGCTTGAGTTATCCAGTTGATCCAGACATGATAAGATACATTGATGAGTTTGGACAAACCACA
ACTAGAATGCAGTGAAAAAAATGCTTTATTTGTGAAATTTGTGATGCTATTGCTTTATTTGTAACCATTA
TAAGCTGCAATAAACAAGTTGATCTCCCGATCCGTCGACGTCAGGTGGCACTTTTCGGGGAAATGTGCGC
GGAACCCCTATTTGTTTATTTTTCTAAATACATTCAAATATGTATCCGCTCATGAGACAATAACCCTGAT
AAATGCTTCAATAATATTGAAAAAGGAAGAGTATGAGTATTCAACATTTCCGTGTCGCCCTTATTCCCTT
TTTTGCGGCATTTTGCCTTCCTGTTTTTGCTCACCCAGAAACGCTGGTGAAAGTAAAAGATGCTGAAGAT
CAGTTGGGTGCACGAGTGGGTTACATCGAACTGGATCTCAACAGCGGTAAGATCCTTGAGAGTTTTCGCC
CCGAAGAACGTTTTCCAATGATGAGCACTTTTAAAGTTCTGCTATGTGGCGCGGTATTATCCCGTATTGA
CGCCGGGCAAGAGCAACTCGGTCGCCGCATACACTATTCTCAGAATGACTTGGTTGAGTACTCACCAGTC
ACAGAAAAGCATCTTACGGATGGCATGACAGTAAGAGAATTATGCAGTGCTGCCATAACCATGAGTGATA
ACACTGCGGCCAACTTACTTCTGACAACGATCGGAGGACCGAAGGAGCTAACCGCTTTTTTGCACAACAT
GGGGGATCATGTAACTCGCCTTGATCGTTGGGAACCGGAGCTGAATGAAGCCATACCAAACGACGAGCGT
GACACCACGATGCCTGTAGCAATGGCAACAACGTTGCGCAAACTATTAACTGGCGAACTACTTACTCTAG
CTTCCCGGCAACAATTAATAGACTGGATGGAGGCGGATAAAGTTGCAGGACCACTTCTGCGCTCGGCCCT
TCCGGCTGGCTGGTTTATTGCTGATAAATCTGGAGCCGGTGAGCGTGGGTCTCGCGGTATCATTGCAGCA
CTGGGGCCAGATGGTAAGCCCTCCCGTATCGTAGTTATCTACACGACGGGGAGTCAGGCAACTATGGATG
AACGAAATAGACAGATCGCTGAGATAGGTGCCTCACTGATTAAGCATTGGTAACTGTCAGACCAAGTTTA
CTCATATATACTTTAGATTGATTTAAAACTTCATTTTTAATTTAAAAGGATCTAGGTGAAGATCCTTTTT
GATAATCTCATGACCAAAATCCCTTAACGTGAGTTTTCGTTCCACTGAGCGTCAGACCCCGTAGAAAAGA
TCAAAGGATCTTCTTGAGATCCTTTTTTTCTGCGCGTAATCTGCTGCTTGCAAACAAAAAAACCACCGCT
ACCAGCGGTGGTTTGTTTGCCGGATCAAGAGCTACCAACTCTTTTTCCGAAGGTAACTGGCTTCAGCAGA
GCGCAGATACCAAATACTGTTCTTCTAGTGTAGCCGTAGTTAGGCCACCACTTCAAGAACTCTGTAGCAC
CGCCTACATACCTCGCTCTGCTAATCCTGTTACCAGTGGCTGCTGCCAGTGGCGATAAGTCGTGTCTTAC
CGGGTTGGACTCAAGACGATAGTTACCGGATAAGGCGCAGCGGTCGGGCTGAACGGGGGGTTCGTGCACA
CAGCCCAGCTTGGAGCGAACGACCTACACCGAACTGAGATACCTACAGCGTGAGCTATGAGAAAGCGCCA
CGCTTCCCGAAGGGAGAAAGGCGGACAGGTATCCGGTAAGCGGCAGGGTCGGAACAGGAGAGCGCACGAG
GGAGCTTCCAGGGGGAAACGCCTGGTATCTTTATAGTCCTGTCGGGTTTCGCCACCTCTGACTTGAGCGT
CGATTTTTGTGATGCTCGTCAGGGGGGCGGAGCCTATGGAAAAACGCCAGCAACGCGGCCTTTTTACGGT
TCCTGGCCTTTTGCTGGCCTTTTGCTCACATGTTCTTTCCTGCGTTATCCCCTGATTCTGTGGATAACCG
TATTACCGCCTTTGAGTGAGCTGATACCGCTCGCCGCAGCCGAACGACCGAGCGCAGCGAGTCAGTGAGC
GAGGAAGCGGAAGAGCGCCCAATACGCAAACCGCCTCTCCCCGCGCGTTGGCCGATTCATTAATGCAGCT
GGCACGACAGGTTTCCCGACTGGAAAGCGGGCAGTGAGCGCAACGCAATTAATGTGAGTTAGCTCACTCA
TTAGGCACCCCAGGCTTTACACTTTATGCTTCCGGCTCGTATGTTGTGTGGAATTGTGAGCGGATAACAA
TTTCACACAGGAAACAGCTATGACCATGATTACGCCAAGCTCTAGCTAGAGGTCGACGGTAAACGCTAGC
AATGTCAAGGCCTCTCACTCTCTGATATTCATTTCTTTGCAAGTTATAAATACTGAATAATAAGATGACA
TGAACTACTACTGCTAGAGATTTTCCACACTGACTAAAAGGGTCTGAGGGATCTCTAGTTACCAGAGTCA
CACAACAGACGGGCACACACTACTTGAAGCACTCAAGGCAAGCTTTATTGAGGCTTAAGCAGTGGGTTCC
CTAGTTAGCCAGAGAGCTCCCAGGCTCAGATCTGGTCTAACCAGAGAGACCCAGTACAGGCAAAAAGCAG
CTGCTTATATGCAGGATCTGAGGGCTCGCCACTCCCCAGTCCCGCCCAGGCCACGCCTCCCTGGAAAGTC
CCCAGCGGAAAGTCCCTTGTAGCAAGCTCGATATCAGCAGTTCTTGAAGTACTCCGGATGCAGCTCTCGG
GCCACGTGATGAAATGCTAGGCGGCTGTCAAACCTCCACTCTAACACTTCTCTCTCCGGGTCATCCATCC
CATGCAGGCTCACAGGGTGTAACAAGCTGGTGTTCTCTCCTTTATTGGCCTCTTCTACCTTATCTGGCTC
AACTGGTACTAGCTTGTAGCACCATCCAAAGGTCAGTGGATATCTGACCCCTGGCCCTGGTGTGTAGTTC
TGCTAATCAGGGAAGTAGCCTTGTGTGTGGTAGATCCACAGATCAAGGATATCTTGTCTTCGTTGGGAGT
GAATTAGCCCTTCCAGTCCCCTCTTTTCTTTTAAAAAGTGGCTAAGATCTACAGCTGCCTTGTAAGTCAT
TGGTCTTAAAGGTACCTGAGGTGTGACTGGAAAACCCACCTCCTCCTCCTCTTGTGCTTCTAGCCAGGCA
CAATCAGCATTGGTAGCTGCTGTATTGCTACTTGTGATTGCTCCATGTTTTTCTAGGTCTCGACTGCAGA
ATTAATTCCAGGCGGGGAGGCGGCCCAAAGGGAGATCCGACTCGTCTGAGGGCGAAGGCGAAGACGCGGA
AGAGGCCGCAGAGCCGGCAGCAGGCCGCGGGAAGGAAGGTCCGCTGGATTGAGGGCCGAAGGGACGTAGC
AGAAGGACGTCCCGCGCAGAATCCAGGTGGCAACACAGGCGAGCAGCCATGGAAAGGACGTCAGCTTCCC
CGACAACACCACGGAATTGTCAGTGCCCAACAGCCGAGCCCCTGTCCAGCAGCGGGCAAGGCAGGCGGCG
ATGAGTTCCGCCGTGGCAATAGGGAGGGGGAAAGCGAAAGTCCCGGAAAGGAGCTGACAGGTGGTGGCAA
TGCCCCAACCAGTGGGGGTTGCGTCAGCAAACACAGTGCACACCACGCCACGTTGCCTGACAACGGGCCA
CAACTCCTCATAAAGAGACAGCAACCAGGATTTATACAAGGAGGAGAAAATGAAAGCCATACGGGAAGCA
ATAGCATGATACAAAGGCATTAAAGCAGCGTATCCACATAGCGTAAAAGGAGCAACATAGTTAAGAATAC
CAGTCAATCTTTCACAAATTTTGTAATCCAGAGGTTGATTGTTCCAGACGCGTTCAGGCACCGGGCTTGC
GGGTCATGCACCAGGTGCGCGGTCCTTCGGGCACCTCGACGTCGGCGGTGACGGTGAAGCCGAGCCGCTC
GTAGAAGGGGAGGTTGCGGGGCGCGGAGGTCTCCAGGAAGGCGGGCACCCCGGCGCGCTCGGCCGCCTCC
ACTCCGGGGAGCACGACGGCGCTGCCCAGACCCTTGCCCTGGTGGTCGGGCGAGACGCCGACGGTGGCCA
GGAACCACGCGGGCTCCTTGGGCCGGTGCGGCGCCAGGAGGCCTTCCATCTGTTGCTGCGCGGCCAGCCG
GGAACCGCTCAACTCGGCCATGCGCGGGCCGATCTCGGCGAACACCGCCCCCGCTTCGACGCTCTCCGGC
GTGGTCCAGACCGCCACCGCGGCGCCGTCGTCCGCGACCCACACCTTGCCGATGTCGAGCCCGACGCGCG
TGAGGAAGAGTTCTTGCAGCTCGGTGACCCGCTCGATGTGGCGGTCCGGGTCGACGGTGTGGCGCGTGGC
GGGGTAGTCGGCGAACGCGGCGGCGAGGGTGCGTACGGCCCGGGGGACGTCGTCGCGGGTGGCGAGGCGC
ACCGTGGGCTTGTACTCGGTCATGGTCGCGTTTTGCAAAAGCCTAGGCCTCCAAAAAAGCCTCCTCACTA
CTTCTGGAATAGCTCAGAGGCCGAGGCGGCCTCGGCCTCTGCATAAATAAAAAAAATTAGTCAGCCATGG
GGCGGAGAATGGGCGGAACTGGGCGGAGTTAGGGGCGGGATGGGCGGAGTTAGGGGCGGGACTATGGTTG
CTGACTAATTGAGATGCATGCTTTGCATACTTCTGCCTGCTGGGGAGCCTGGGGACTTTCCACACCTGGT
TGCTGACTAATTGAGATGCATGCTTTGCATACTTCTGCCTGCTGGGGAGCCTGGGGACTTTCCACACCCT
AACTGACACACATTCGCGCGTTTACCCGGGGAGCATGTCAAGGTCAAAATCGTCAAGAGCGTCAGCAGGC
AGCATATCAAGGTCAAAGTCGTCAAGGGCATCGGCTGGGAGCATGTCTAAGTCAAAATCGTCAAGGGCGT
CGGTCGGCCCGCCGCTTTCGCACTTTAGCTGTTTCTCCAGGCCACATATGATTAGTTCCAGGCCGAAAAG
GAAGGCAGGTTCGGCTCCCTGCCGGTCGAACAGCTCAATTGCTTGTTTCAGAAGTGGGGGCATAGAATCG
GTGGTAGGTGTCTCTCTTTCCTCTTTTGCTACTTGATGCTCCTGTTCCTCCAATACGCAGCCCAGTGTAA
AGTGGCCCACGGCGGACAGAGCGTACAGTGCGTTCTCCAGGGAGAAGCCTTGCTGACACAGGAACGCGAG
CTGATTTTCCAGGGTTTCGTACTGTTTCTCTGTTGGGCGGGTGCCGAGATGCACTTTAGCCCCGTCGCGA
TGTGAGAGGAGAGCACAGCGGTATGACTTGGCGTTGTTCCGCAGAAAGTCTTGCCATGACTCGCCTTCCA
GGGGGCAGGAGTGGGTATGATGCCTGTCCAGCATCTCGATTGGCAGGGCATCGAGCAGGGCCCGCTTGTT
CTTCACGTGCCAGTACAGGGTAGGCTGCTCAACTCCCAGCTTTTGAGCGAGTTTCCTTGTCGTCAGGCCT
TCGATACCGACTCCATTGAGTAATTCCAGAGCAGAGTTTATGACTTTGCTCTTGTCCAGTCTAGACATGG
TAATTCGATGATCCCCCTGGGGAGAGAGGTCGGTGATTCGGTCAACGAGGGAGCCGACTGCCGACGTGCG
CTCCGGAGGCTTGCAGAATGCGGAACACCGCGCGGGCAGGAACAGGGCCCACACTACCGCCCCACACCCC
GCCTCCCGCACCGCCCCTTCCCGGCCGCTGCTCTCGGCGCGCCCTGCTGAGCAGCCGCTATTGGCCACAG
CCCATCGCGGTCGGCGCGCTGCCATTGCTCCCTGGCGCTGTCCGTCTGCGAGGGTACTAGTGAGACGTGC
GGCTTCCGTTTGTCACGTCCGGCACGCCGCGAACCGCAAGGAACCTTCCCGACTTAGGGGCGGAGCAGGA
AGCGTCGCCGGGGGGCCCACAAGGGTAGCGGCGAAGATCCGGGTGACGCTGCGAACGGACGTGAAGAATG
TGCGAGACCCAGGGTCGGCGCCGCTGCGTTTCCCGGAACCACGCCCAGAGCAGCCGCGTCCCTGCGCAAA
CCCAGGGCTGCCTTGGAAAAGGCGCAACCCCAACCCCGTGGAATT
Features (pLannotate 1.2.2; 25 found; start..end, strand, type, name):
      9..376     +  promoter       TRE3GS promoter: 3rd-generation Tet-responsive promoter that can be activated by binding of Tet-On® 3G, modified to eliminate binding sites for endogenous mammalian transcription factors
    386..1435    +  CDS            MCL1 (sequence partly withheld): MCL1_HUMAN - Also known as BCL2L3. Experimental evidence at protein level: Swiss-Prot protein existence level 1. Involved in the regulation of apoptosis versus cell survival, and in the maintenance of viability but not of proliferation. Mediates its effects by interactions with a number of other regulators of apoptosis. Isoform 1 inhibits apoptosis. Isoform 2 promotes apoptosis. From Homo sapiens (Human).
   1631..1765    -  polyA_signal   SV40 poly(A) signal: SV40 polyadenylation signal
   1809..1924    -  misc_feature   cPPT/CTS: central polypurine tract and central termination sequence of HIV-1 (lacking the first T)
   1939..2039    -  CDS            Rev (fragment): human immunodeficiency virus 1 (HIV-1) Rev protein; rev; enhances nuclear export of unspliced and incompletely spliced viral mRNAs
   2416..2649    -  misc_feature   RRE: The Rev response element (RRE) of HIV-1 allows for Rev-dependent mRNA export from the nucleus to the cytoplasm.
   2824..3162    -  CDS            HIV-1 gag (fragment): gag protein from human immunodeficiency virus 1; gag
   3146..3271    -  misc_feature   HIV-1 Ψ: packaging signal of human immunodeficiency virus type 1
   3318..3575    -  LTR            5' LTR (truncated): truncated 5' long terminal repeat (LTR) from HIV-1
   3623..3952    -  CDS            nef (fragment): NEF_HV1BR - Experimental evidence at protein level: Swiss-Prot protein existence level 1. Extracellular Nef protein targets CD4(+) T-lymphocytes for apoptosis by interacting with CXCR4 surface receptors (PubMed:14990729). From Human immunodeficiency virus type 1 group M subtype B (isolate BRU/LAI) (HIV-1).
   4119..4253    -  polyA_signal   SV40 poly(A) signal: SV40 polyadenylation signal
   4301..4405    +  promoter       AmpR promoter: bla
   4406..5266    +  CDS            AmpR: β-lactamase; bla; confers resistance to ampicillin, carbenicillin, and related antibiotics
   5437..6025    +  rep_origin     ori: high-copy-number ColE1/pMB1/pBR322/pUC origin of replication
   6208..6300    +  CDS            lacI (fragment): lac repressor; lacI; The lac repressor binds to the lac operator to inhibit transcription in E. coli. This inhibition can be relieved by adding lactose or isopropyl-β-D-thiogalactopyranoside (IPTG).
   6313..6334    +  protein_bind   CAP binding site: CAP binding activates transcription in the presence of cAMP. E. coli catabolite activator protein
   6349..6379    +  promoter       lac promoter: promoter for the E. coli lac operon
   6387..6403    +  protein_bind   lac operator: The lac repressor binds to the lac operator to inhibit transcription in E. coli. This inhibition can be relieved by adding lactose or isopropyl-β-D-thiogalactopyranoside (IPTG). lac repressor encoded by lacI
   6555..6812    -  LTR            5' LTR (truncated): truncated 5' long terminal repeat (LTR) from HIV-1
   6860..7378    -  CDS            nef (fragment): NEF_HV1BR - Experimental evidence at protein level: Swiss-Prot protein existence level 1. Extracellular Nef protein targets CD4(+) T-lymphocytes for apoptosis by interacting with CXCR4 surface receptors (PubMed:14990729). From Human immunodeficiency virus type 1 group M subtype B (isolate BRU/LAI) (HIV-1).
   7395..7983    -  misc_feature   WPRE: woodchuck hepatitis virus posttranscriptional regulatory element
   7997..8596    -  CDS            PuroR: puromycin N-acetyltransferase; pac from Streptomyces alboniger; confers resistance to puromycin
   8605..8934    -  promoter       SV40 promoter: SV40 enhancer and early promoter
   8945..9691    -  CDS            Tet-On® 3G: modified rtTA protein that binds tightly to promoters containing the tet operator in the presence of doxycycline
   9710..10220   -  promoter       hPGK promoter: human phosphoglycerate kinase 1 promoter
