[The description below was written by a language model from this plasmid's Addgene catalogue record and pLannotate feature annotations shown in this document.]
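Description:
pLVX-TetOne-Puro-MCL1 is a lentiviral, all-in-one doxycycline-inducible (Tet-On) mammalian expression plasmid of about 10.2 kb, built on the pLVX-TetOne-Puro backbone and carrying human MCL1, the anti-apoptotic BCL2-family member, inserted by Gibson cloning. It is propagated in E. coli through a high-copy ColE1/pUC-type origin and selected with ampicillin via the β-lactamase gene; residual lac promoter/operator sequences are backbone remnants. The HIV-1-derived transfer region includes LTR sequences, the Ψ packaging signal with a gag fragment, the RRE for Rev-dependent export of the genomic RNA, the cPPT/CTS, and a WPRE to boost transcript stability and expression. The catalogue describes it as a third-generation vector.

The payload combines the inducer and the response unit in one provirus. In the viral sense orientation, a human PGK promoter drives the Tet-On 3G transactivator, followed by an SV40 promoter driving puromycin N-acetyltransferase for selection of transduced cells. The MCL1 coding sequence sits on the opposite strand under the TRE3GS promoter and ends in its own SV40 polyadenylation signal. This antisense arrangement keeps the inducible cassette from interfering with the constitutive units and the viral genomic transcript. Note that the catalogue lists the promoter as CMV, whereas the annotated sequence shows TRE3GS, a tet-operator-based promoter, directly upstream of MCL1. In the presence of doxycycline, Tet-On 3G binds TRE3GS and switches on MCL1. The plasmid is suited to generating stable, puromycin-selected cell lines with titratable MCL1 overexpression, and was deposited in connection with work on aneuploidy dependence in human cancers.
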