Addgene plasmid #202663: pLVX-TetOne-Puro-MCL1
Purpose: Tet-ON 3rd generation expression vector with inducible expression of MCL1 and a puromycin selection cassette
Depositing lab: Jason Sheltzer. Depositing organization: Yale University. Publication: Oncogene-like addiction to aneuploidy in human cancers. Girish V, Lakhani AA, Thompson SL, Scaduto CM, Brown LM, Hagenson RA, Sausville EL, Mendelson BE, Kandikuppa PK, Lukow DA, Yuan ML, Stevens EC, Lee SN, Schukken KM, Akalu SM, Vasudevan A, Zou C, Salovska B, Li W, Smith JC, Taylor AM, Martienssen RA, Liu Y, Sun R, Sheltzer JM. Science. 2023 Jul 6:eadg4521. doi: 10.1126/science.adg4521. PubMed 37410869.
Backbone
  Vector backbone: pLVx-TetOne-Puro
  Vector type: Mammalian Expression, Lentiviral
  Selectable markers: Puromycin
Growth in bacteria
  Bacterial resistance: Ampicillin, 100 μg/mL
  Growth temperature: 37°C
  Growth strain: NEB Stable
  Copy number: Unknown
Gene/Insert
  Gene/Insert name: MCL1 apoptosis regulator, BCL2 family member
  Species: H. sapiens (human)
  Entrez Gene: MCL1 (a.k.a. BCL2L3, EAT, MCL1-ES, MCL1L, MCL1S, Mcl-1, TM, bcl2-L-3, mcl1/EAT)
  Promoter: CMV
  Cloning method: Gibson Cloning
  Sequencing primers: 5′ Unknown
Terms and licenses: Academic/Nonprofit Terms; Industry Terms: Not Available to Industry
How to cite: pLVX-TetOne-Puro-MCL1 was a gift from Jason Sheltzer (Addgene plasmid # 202663 ; http://n2t.net/addgene:202663 ; RRID:Addgene_202663)
